Addgene plasmid #85415: pGH156_MS2-AID-Hygro
Purpose: lentiviral expression vector for MS2-AID fusion protein with hygromycin B selectable marker
Depositing lab: Michael Bassik. Depositing organization: Stanford University. Publication: Directed evolution using dCas9-targeted somatic hypermutation in mammalian cells. Hess GT, Fresard L, Han K, Lee CH, Li A, Cimprich KA, Montgomery SB, Bassik MC. Nat Methods. 2016 Oct 31. doi: 10.1038/nmeth.4038. PubMed 27798611.
Backbone
  Vector backbone: Addgene #61426
  Modifications to backbone: replaced p65-HSF1 with AID
  Vector type: Mammalian Expression, Lentiviral, CRISPR
  Selectable markers: Hygromycin
Growth in bacteria
  Bacterial resistance: Ampicillin, 100 μg/mL
  Growth temperature: 37°C
  Growth strain: NEB Stable
  Copy number: Unknown
Gene/Insert
  Gene/Insert name: MS2-AID and Hygromycin resistance
Resource information
  A portion of this plasmid was derived from a plasmid made by: original addgene plasmid #61426 from Feng Zhang lab was modified by replacing p65-HSF1 with AID
Terms and licenses: Academic/Nonprofit Terms; Industry Terms: Not Available to Industry
How to cite: pGH156_MS2-AID-Hygro was a gift from Michael Bassik (Addgene plasmid # 85415 ; http://n2t.net/addgene:85415 ; RRID:Addgene_85415)
