[The description below was written by a language model from this plasmid's Addgene catalogue record and pLannotate feature annotations shown in this document.]
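Description:
pGH156_MS2-AID-Hygro is an 11.4 kb HIV-1-based lentiviral expression plasmid for mammalian cells. It was made from an existing MS2-p65-HSF1 hygromycin lentiviral vector by replacing the p65-HSF1 activator module with activation-induced cytidine deaminase (AID). In bacteria it replicates from a high-copy ColE1/pUC-type origin and is selected with ampicillin through the AmpR β-lactamase gene. The backbone also carries an f1 origin and, outside the viral unit, an SV40/EM7-driven BleoR (Zeocin resistance) cassette with an SV40 poly(A) signal.

The transfer cassette begins with a CMV enhancer/promoter fused to a truncated 5' LTR, which drives genomic RNA production in packaging cells. It is followed by the Ψ packaging signal with a partial gag sequence, the RRE for Rev-dependent nuclear export, and the cPPT/CTS element. An internal EF-1α promoter drives the MS2 bacteriophage coat protein followed by human AICDA (AID), then a hygromycin B phosphotransferase gene for selecting transduced cells. The feature table does not annotate the short sequences that join these three reading frames, so how hygromycin resistance is co-expressed is not stated in the record. A WPRE boosts transcript expression, and the cassette closes with a truncated 3' LTR and a bGH polyadenylation signal.

The MS2 coat protein binds its cognate RNA hairpin, so the fusion is presumably recruited to dCas9 target sites by guide RNAs carrying MS2 hairpins. There, AID deaminates cytosines to introduce localized mutations. According to the associated publication, the system is used for dCas9-targeted somatic hypermutation and directed evolution in mammalian cells.
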