Features (pLannotate 1.2.2; 33 found; start..end, strand, type, name):
     31..83      -  misc_feature   bom (fragment): basis of mobility region from pBR322
    238..617     +  enhancer       CMV enhancer: human cytomegalovirus immediate early enhancer
    618..817     +  promoter       CMV promoter: human cytomegalovirus (CMV) immediate early promoter
    835..1015    +  LTR            5' LTR (truncated): truncated 5' long terminal repeat (LTR) from HIV-1
   1062..1187    +  misc_feature   HIV-1 Ψ: packaging signal of human immunodeficiency virus type 1
   1171..1534    +  CDS            HIV-1 gag (fragment): gag protein from human immunodeficiency virus 1; gag
   1680..1913    +  misc_feature   RRE: The Rev response element (RRE) of HIV-1 allows for Rev-dependent mRNA export from the nucleus to the cytoplasm.
   2290..2390    +  CDS            Rev (fragment): human immunodeficiency virus 1 (HIV-1) Rev protein; rev; enhances nuclear export of unspliced and incompletely spliced viral mRNAs
   2440..2557    +  misc_feature   cPPT/CTS: central polypurine tract and central termination sequence of HIV-1
   2614..2680    +  CDS            small t antigen (fragment): SV40 (simian virus 40) small t antigen
   2687..3865    +  promoter       EF-1α promoter: strong constitutive promoter for human elongation factor EF-1α
   3878..4267    +  CDS            CAPSD_BPMS2: Experimental evidence at protein level: Swiss-Prot protein existence level 1. Acts as a translational repressor of viral replicase synthesis late in infection. This latter function is the result of capsid protein interaction with an RNA hairpin which contains the replicase ribosome-binding site. From Escherichia phage MS2 (Bacteriophage MS2).
   4358..4951    +  CDS            AICDA: AICDA_HUMAN - Also known as AID. Experimental evidence at protein level: Swiss-Prot protein existence level 1. Single-stranded DNA-specific cytidine deaminase. Involved in somatic hypermutation (SHM), gene conversion, and class-switch recombination (CSR) in B-lymphocytes by deaminating C to U during transcription of Ig-variable (V) and Ig-switch (S) region DNA. Required for several crucial steps of B-cell terminal differentiation necessary for efficient antibody responses (PubMed:18722174, PubMed:21385873, PubMed:21518874, PubMed:27716525). May also play a role in the epigenetic regulation of
   5024..6045    +  CDS            HygR (fragment): hygromycin B phosphotransferase confers resistance to hygromycin
   6059..6080    +  misc_feature   MCS (fragment): pBluescript multiple cloning site
   6083..6671    +  misc_feature   WPRE: woodchuck hepatitis virus posttranscriptional regulatory element
   6608..7189    +  CDS            nef (fragment): NEF_HV1H2 - Experimental evidence at protein level: Swiss-Prot protein existence level 1. Extracellular Nef protein targets CD4(+) T-lymphocytes for apoptosis by interacting with CXCR4 surface receptors. From Human immunodeficiency virus type 1 group M subtype B (isolate HXB2) (HIV-1).
   7196..7376    +  LTR            5' LTR (truncated): truncated 5' long terminal repeat (LTR) from HIV-1
   7408..7632    +  polyA_signal   bGH poly(A) signal: bovine growth hormone polyadenylation signal
   7636..7657    +  promoter       SV40 promoter (fragment): SV40 enhancer and early promoter
   7678..8106    +  rep_origin     f1 ori (sequence partly withheld): f1 bacteriophage origin of replication; arrow indicates direction of (+) strand synthesis
   8120..8449    +  promoter       SV40 promoter: SV40 enhancer and early promoter
   8497..8544    +  promoter       EM7 promoter: synthetic bacterial promoter&nbsp
   8563..8937    +  CDS            BleoR: antibiotic-binding protein; Sh ble from Streptoalloteichus hindustanus; confers resistance to bleomycin, phleomycin, and Zeocin™
   8947..9072    +  CDS            ble (fragment): BLE_KLEPN - Experimental evidence at protein level: Swiss-Prot protein existence level 1. Binding protein with a strong affinity to the bleomycin family of antibiotics. Binds to CL990; an antimitotic-antibiotic compound. From Klebsiella pneumoniae.
   9067..9188    +  polyA_signal   SV40 poly(A) signal: SV40 polyadenylation signal
   9259..9281    -  protein_bind   lac operator (fragment): The lac repressor binds to the lac operator to inhibit transcription in E. coli. This inhibition can be relieved by adding lactose or isopropyl-β-D-thiogalactopyranoside (IPTG). lac repressor encoded by lacI
   9285..9315    -  promoter       lac promoter: promoter for the E. coli lac operon
   9330..9351    -  protein_bind   CAP binding site: CAP binding activates transcription in the presence of cAMP. E. coli catabolite activator protein
   9364..9456    -  CDS            lacI (fragment): lac repressor; lacI; The lac repressor binds to the lac operator to inhibit transcription in E. coli. This inhibition can be relieved by adding lactose or isopropyl-β-D-thiogalactopyranoside (IPTG).
   9639..10227   -  rep_origin     ori: high-copy-number ColE1/pMB1/pBR322/pUC origin of replication
  10398..11258   -  CDS            AmpR: β-lactamase; bla; confers resistance to ampicillin, carbenicillin, and related antibiotics
  11259..11363   -  promoter       AmpR promoter: bla
>Addgene plasmid #85415 | pGH156_MS2-AID-Hygro | depositor full sequence | sequence record 164927 | pGH156_MS2-AID-Hygro sequence 11391 bps
GTCGACGGATCGGGAGATCTCCCGATCCCCTATGGTGCACTCTCAGTACAATCTGCTCTGATGCCGCATA
GTTAAGCCAGTATCTGCTCCCTGCTTGTGTGTTGGAGGTCGCTGAGTAGTGCGCGAGCAAAATTTAAGCT
ACAACAAGGCAAGGCTTGACCGACAATTGCATGAAGAATCTGCTTAGGGTTAGGCGTTTTGCGCTGCTTC
GCGATGTACGGGCCAGATATACGCGTTGACATTGATTATTGACTAGTTATTAATAGTAATCAATTACGGG
GTCATTAGTTCATAGCCCATATATGGAGTTCCGCGTTACATAACTTACGGTAAATGGCCCGCCTGGCTGA
CCGCCCAACGACCCCCGCCCATTGACGTCAATAATGACGTATGTTCCCATAGTAACGCCAATAGGGACTT
TCCATTGACGTCAATGGGTGGAGTATTTACGGTAAACTGCCCACTTGGCAGTACATCAAGTGTATCATAT
GCCAAGTACGCCCCCTATTGACGTCAATGACGGTAAATGGCCCGCCTGGCATTATGCCCAGTACATGACC
TTATGGGACTTTCCTACTTGGCAGTACATCTACGTATTAGTCATCGCTATTACCATGGTGATGCGGTTTT
GGCAGTACATCAATGGGCGTGGATAGCGGTTTGACTCACGGGGATTTCCAAGTCTCCACCCCATTGACGT
CAATGGGAGTTTGTTTTGGCACCAAAATCAACGGGACTTTCCAAAATGTCGTAACAACTCCGCCCCATTG
ACGCAAATGGGCGGTAGGCGTGTACGGTGGGAGGTCTATATAAGCAGCGCGTTTTGCCTGTACTGGGTCT
CTCTGGTTAGACCAGATCTGAGCCTGGGAGCTCTCTGGCTAACTAGGGAACCCACTGCTTAAGCCTCAAT
AAAGCTTGCCTTGAGTGCTTCAAGTAGTGTGTGCCCGTCTGTTGTGTGACTCTGGTAACTAGAGATCCCT
CAGACCCTTTTAGTCAGTGTGGAAAATCTCTAGCAGTGGCGCCCGAACAGGGACTTGAAAGCGAAAGGGA
AACCAGAGGAGCTCTCTCGACGCAGGACTCGGCTTGCTGAAGCGCGCACGGCAAGAGGCGAGGGGCGGCG
ACTGGTGAGTACGCCAAAAATTTTGACTAGCGGAGGCTAGAAGGAGAGAGATGGGTGCGAGAGCGTCAGT
ATTAAGCGGGGGAGAATTAGATCGCGATGGGAAAAAATTCGGTTAAGGCCAGGGGGAAAGAAAAAATATA
AATTAAAACATATAGTATGGGCAAGCAGGGAGCTAGAACGATTCGCAGTTAATCCTGGCCTGTTAGAAAC
ATCAGAAGGCTGTAGACAAATACTGGGACAGCTACAACCATCCCTTCAGACAGGATCAGAAGAACTTAGA
TCATTATATAATACAGTAGCAACCCTCTATTGTGTGCATCAAAGGATAGAGATAAAAGACACCAAGGAAG
CTTTAGACAAGATAGAGGAAGAGCAAAACAAAAGTAAGACCACCGCACAGCAAGCGGCCGCTGATCTTCA
GACCTGGAGGAGGAGATATGAGGGACAATTGGAGAAGTGAATTATATAAATATAAAGTAGTAAAAATTGA
ACCATTAGGAGTAGCACCCACCAAGGCAAAGAGAAGAGTGGTGCAGAGAGAAAAAAGAGCAGTGGGAATA
GGAGCTTTGTTCCTTGGGTTCTTGGGAGCAGCAGGAAGCACTATGGGCGCAGCGTCAATGACGCTGACGG
TACAGGCCAGACAATTATTGTCTGGTATAGTGCAGCAGCAGAACAATTTGCTGAGGGCTATTGAGGCGCA
ACAGCATCTGTTGCAACTCACAGTCTGGGGCATCAAGCAGCTCCAGGCAAGAATCCTGGCTGTGGAAAGA
TACCTAAAGGATCAACAGCTCCTGGGGATTTGGGGTTGCTCTGGAAAACTCATTTGCACCACTGCTGTGC
CTTGGAATGCTAGTTGGAGTAATAAATCTCTGGAACAGATTTGGAATCACACGACCTGGATGGAGTGGGA
CAGAGAAATTAACAATTACACAAGCTTAATACACTCCTTAATTGAAGAATCGCAAAACCAGCAAGAAAAG
AATGAACAAGAATTATTGGAATTAGATAAATGGGCAAGTTTGTGGAATTGGTTTAACATAACAAATTGGC
TGTGGTATATAAAATTATTCATAATGATAGTAGGAGGCTTGGTAGGTTTAAGAATAGTTTTTGCTGTACT
TTCTATAGTGAATAGAGTTAGGCAGGGATATTCACCATTATCGTTTCAGACCCACCTCCCAACCCCGAGG
GGACCCGACAGGCCCGAAGGAATAGAAGAAGAAGGTGGAGAGAGAGACAGAGACAGATCCATTCGATTAG
TGAACGGATCGGCACTGCGTGCGCCAATTCTGCAGACAAATGGCAGTATTCATCCACAATTTTAAAAGAA
AAGGGGGGATTGGGGGGTACAGTGCAGGGGAAAGAATAGTAGACATAATAGCAACAGACATACAAACTAA
AGAATTACAAAAACAAATTACAAAAATTCAAAATTTTCGGGTTTATTACAGGGACAGCAGAGATCCAGTT
TGGTTAATTAGCTAGCTGCAAAGATGGATAAAGTTTTAAACAGAGAGGAATCTTTGCAGCTAATGGACCT
TCTAGGTCTTGAAAGGAGTGGGAATTGGCTCCGGTGCCCGTCAGTGGGCAGAGCGCACATCGCCCACAGT
CCCCGAGAAGTTGGGGGGAGGGGTCGGCAATTGAACCGGTGCCTAGAGAAGGTGGCGCGGGGTAAACTGG
GAAAGTGATGTCGTGTACTGGCTCCGCCTTTTTCCCGAGGGTGGGGGAGAACCGTATATAAGTGCAGTAG
TCGCCGTGAACGTTCTTTTTCGCAACGGGTTTGCCGCCAGAACACAGGTAAGTGCCGTGTGTGGTTCCCG
CGGGCCTGGCCTCTTTACGGGTTATGGCCCTTGCGTGCCTTGAATTACTTCCACCTGGCTGCAGTACGTG
ATTCTTGATCCCGAGCTTCGGGTTGGAAGTGGGTGGGAGAGTTCGAGGCCTTGCGCTTAAGGAGCCCCTT
CGCCTCGTGCTTGAGTTGAGGCCTGGCCTGGGCGCTGGGGCCGCCGCGTGCGAATCTGGTGGCACCTTCG
CGCCTGTCTCGCTGCTTTCGATAAGTCTCTAGCCATTTAAAATTTTTGATGACCTGCTGCGACGCTTTTT
TTCTGGCAAGATAGTCTTGTAAATGCGGGCCAAGATCTGCACACTGGTATTTCGGTTTTTGGGGCCGCGG
GCGGCGACGGGGCCCGTGCGTCCCAGCGCACATGTTCGGCGAGGCGGGGCCTGCGAGCGCGGCCACCGAG
AATCGGACGGGGGTAGTCTCAAGCTGGCCGGCCTGCTCTGGTGCCTGGCCTCGCGCCGCCGTGTATCGCC
CCGCCCTGGGCGGCAAGGCTGGCCCGGTCGGCACCAGTTGCGTGAGCGGAAAGATGGCCGCTTCCCGGCC
CTGCTGCAGGGAGCTCAAAATGGAGGACGCGGCGCTCGGGAGAGCGGGCGGGTGAGTCACCCACACAAAG
GAAAAGGGCCTTTCCGTCCTCAGCCGTCGCTTCATGTGACTCCACGGAGTACCGGGCGCCGTCCAGGCAC
CTCGATTAGTTCTCGAGCTTTTGGAGTACGTCGTCTTTAGGTTGGGGGGAGGGGTTTTATGCGATGGAGT
TTCCCCACACTGAGTGGGTGGAGACTGAAGTTAGGCCAGCTTGGCACTTGATGTAATTCTCCTTGGAATT
TGCCCTTTTTGAGTTTGGATCTTGGTTCATTCTCAAGCCTCAGACAGTGGTTCAAAGTTTTTTTCTTCCA
TTTCAGGTGTCGTGACGTACGGCCACCATGGCTTCAAACTTTACTCAGTTCGTGCTCGTGGACAATGGTG
GGACAGGGGATGTGACAGTGGCTCCTTCTAATTTCGCTAATGGGGTGGCAGAGTGGATCAGCTCCAACTC
ACGGAGCCAGGCCTACAAGGTGACATGCAGCGTCAGGCAGTCTAGTGCCCAGAAGAGAAAGTATACCATC
AAGGTGGAGGTCCCCAAAGTGGCTACCCAGACAGTGGGCGGAGTCGAACTGCCTGTCGCCGCTTGGAGGT
CCTACCTGAACATGGAGCTCACTATCCCAATTTTCGCTACCAATTCTGACTGTGAACTCATCGTGAAGGC
AATGCAGGGGCTCCTCAAAGACGGTAATCCTATCCCTTCCGCCATCGCCGCTAACTCAGGTATCTACAGC
GCTGGAGGAGGTGGAAGCGGAGGAGGAGGAAGCGGAGGAGGAGGTAGCGGACCTAAGAAAAAGAGGAAGG
TGGCGGCCGCTGGATCCATGGACAGCCTCTTGATGAACCGGAGGAAGTTTCTTTACCAATTCAAAAATGT
CCGCTGGGCTAAGGGTCGGCGTGAGACCTACCTGTGCTACGTAGTGAAGAGGCGTGACAGTGCTACATCC
TTTTCACTGGACTTTGGTTATCTTCGCAATAAGAACGGCTGCCACGTGGAATTGCTCTTCCTCCGCTACA
TCTCGGACTGGGACCTAGACCCTGGCCGCTGCTACCGCGTCACCTGGTTCACCTCCTGGAGCCCCTGCTA
CGACTGTGCCCGACATGTGGCCGACTTTCTGCGAGGGAACCCCAACCTCAGTCTGAGGATCTTCACCGCG
CGCCTCTACTTCTGTGAGGACCGCAAGGCTGAGCCCGAGGGGCTGCGGCGGCTGCACCGCGCCGGGGTGC
AAATAGCCATCATGACCTTCAAAGATTATTTTTACTGCTGGAATACTTTTGTAGAAAACCACGAAAGAAC
TTTCAAAGCCTGGGAAGGGCTGCATGAAAATTCAGTTCGTCTCTCCAGACAGCTTCGGCGCATCCTTTTG
CCCCTGTATGAGGTTGATGACTTACGAGACGCATTTCGTACTTTGGGACTTTGTACAGGCAGTGGAGAGG
GCAGAGGAAGTCTGCTAACATGCGGTGACGTCGAGGAGAATCCTGGCCCAACCATGAAAAAGCCTGAACT
CACCGCTACCTCTGTCGAGAAGTTTCTGATCGAAAAGTTCGACAGCGTCTCCGACCTGATGCAGCTCTCC
GAGGGCGAAGAATCTCGGGCTTTCAGCTTCGATGTGGGAGGGCGTGGATATGTCCTGCGGGTGAATAGCT
GCGCCGATGGTTTCTACAAAGATCGCTATGTTTATCGGCACTTTGCATCCGCCGCTCTCCCTATTCCCGA
AGTGCTTGACATTGGGGAGTTCAGCGAGAGCCTGACCTATTGCATCTCCCGCCGTGCACAGGGTGTCACC
TTGCAAGACCTGCCTGAAACCGAACTGCCCGCTGTTCTCCAGCCCGTCGCCGAGGCCATGGATGCCATCG
CTGCCGCCGATCTTAGCCAGACCAGCGGGTTCGGCCCATTCGGACCTCAAGGAATCGGTCAATACACTAC
ATGGCGCGATTTCATCTGCGCTATTGCTGATCCCCATGTGTATCACTGGCAAACTGTGATGGACGACACC
GTCAGTGCCTCCGTCGCCCAGGCTCTCGATGAGCTGATGCTTTGGGCCGAGGACTGCCCCGAAGTCCGGC
ACCTCGTGCACGCCGATTTCGGCTCCAACAATGTCCTGACCGACAATGGCCGCATAACAGCCGTCATTGA
CTGGAGCGAGGCCATGTTCGGGGATTCCCAATACGAGGTCGCCAACATCTTCTTCTGGAGGCCCTGGTTG
GCTTGTATGGAGCAGCAGACCCGCTACTTCGAGCGGAGGCATCCCGAGCTTGCAGGATCTCCTCGGCTCC
GGGCTTATATGCTCCGCATTGGTCTTGACCAACTCTATCAGAGCTTGGTTGACGGCAATTTCGATGATGC
AGCTTGGGCTCAGGGTCGCTGCGACGCAATCGTCCGGTCCGGAGCCGGGACTGTCGGGCGTACACAAATC
GCCCGCAGAAGCGCTGCCGTCTGGACCGATGGCTGTGTGGAAGTGCTCGCCGATAGTGGAAACAGACGCC
CCAGCACTCGTCCTAGGGCAAAGGATCTGCAGTAATGAGAATTCGATATCAAGCTTATCGGTAATCAACC
TCTGGATTACAAAATTTGTGAAAGATTGACTGGTATTCTTAACTATGTTGCTCCTTTTACGCTATGTGGA
TACGCTGCTTTAATGCCTTTGTATCATGCTATTGCTTCCCGTATGGCTTTCATTTTCTCCTCCTTGTATA
AATCCTGGTTGCTGTCTCTTTATGAGGAGTTGTGGCCCGTTGTCAGGCAACGTGGCGTGGTGTGCACTGT
GTTTGCTGACGCAACCCCCACTGGTTGGGGCATTGCCACCACCTGTCAGCTCCTTTCCGGGACTTTCGCT
TTCCCCCTCCCTATTGCCACGGCGGAACTCATCGCCGCCTGCCTTGCCCGCTGCTGGACAGGGGCTCGGC
TGTTGGGCACTGACAATTCCGTGGTGTTGTCGGGGAAATCATCGTCCTTTCCTTGGCTGCTCGCCTGTGT
TGCCACCTGGATTCTGCGCGGGACGTCCTTCTGCTACGTCCCTTCGGCCCTCAATCCAGCGGACCTTCCT
TCCCGCGGCCTGCTGCCGGCTCTGCGGCCTCTTCCGCGTCTTCGCCTTCGCCCTCAGACGAGTCGGATCT
CCCTTTGGGCCGCCTCCCCGCATCGATACCGTCGACCTCGAGACCTAGAAAAACATGGAGCAATCACAAG
TAGCAATACAGCAGCTACCAATGCTGATTGTGCCTGGCTAGAAGCACAAGAGGAGGAGGAGGTGGGTTTT
CCAGTCACACCTCAGGTACCTTTAAGACCAATGACTTACAAGGCAGCTGTAGATCTTAGCCACTTTTTAA
AAGAAAAGGGGGGACTGGAAGGGCTAATTCACTCCCAACGAAGACAAGATATCCTTGATCTGTGGATCTA
CCACACACAAGGCTACTTCCCTGATTGGCAGAACTACACACCAGGGCCAGGGATCAGATATCCACTGACC
TTTGGATGGTGCTACAAGCTAGTACCAGTTGAGCAAGAGAAGGTAGAAGAAGCCAATGAAGGAGAGAACA
CCCGCTTGTTACACCCTGTGAGCCTGCATGGGATGGATGACCCGGAGAGAGAAGTATTAGAGTGGAGGTT
TGACAGCCGCCTAGCATTTCATCACATGGCCCGAGAGCTGCATCCGGACTGTACTGGGTCTCTCTGGTTA
GACCAGATCTGAGCCTGGGAGCTCTCTGGCTAACTAGGGAACCCACTGCTTAAGCCTCAATAAAGCTTGC
CTTGAGTGCTTCAAGTAGTGTGTGCCCGTCTGTTGTGTGACTCTGGTAACTAGAGATCCCTCAGACCCTT
TTAGTCAGTGTGGAAAATCTCTAGCAGGGCCCGTTTAAACCCGCTGATCAGCCTCGACTGTGCCTTCTAG
TTGCCAGCCATCTGTTGTTTGCCCCTCCCCCGTGCCTTCCTTGACCCTGGAAGGTGCCACTCCCACTGTC
CTTTCCTAATAAAATGAGGAAATTGCATCGCATTGTCTGAGTAGGTGTCATTCTATTCTGGGGGGTGGGG
TGGGGCAGGACAGCAAGGGGGAGGATTGGGAAGACAATAGCAGGCATGCTGGGGATGCGGTGGGCTCTAT
GGCTTCTGAGGCGGAAAGAACCAGCTGGGGCTCTAGGGGGTATCCCC
[124 nt withheld, positions 7678-7801]
C
[91 nt withheld, positions 7803-7893]
A
[49 nt withheld, positions 7895-7943]
CCTTTGACGTTGGAGTCCACGTTCTTT
[37 nt withheld, positions 7971-8007]
ACCCTATCTCGGTCTATTCTTTTGATTTATAAGGGATTTTGCCGATTTCGGCCTATTGGTTAAAAAATGA
GCTGATTTAACAAAAATTTAACGCGAATTAATTCTGTGGAATGTGTGTCAGTTAGGGTGTGGAAAGTCCC
CAGGCTCCCCAGCAGGCAGAAGTATGCAAAGCATGCATCTCAATTAGTCAGCAACCAGGTGTGGAAAGTC
CCCAGGCTCCCCAGCAGGCAGAAGTATGCAAAGCATGCATCTCAATTAGTCAGCAACCATAGTCCCGCCC
CTAACTCCGCCCATCCCGCCCCTAACTCCGCCCAGTTCCGCCCATTCTCCGCCCCATGGCTGACTAATTT
TTTTTATTTATGCAGAGGCCGAGGCCGCCTCTGCCTCTGAGCTATTCCAGAAGTAGTGAGGAGGCTTTTT
TGGAGGCCTAGGCTTTTGCAAAAAGCTCCCGGGAGCTTGTATATCCATTTTCGGATCTGATCAGCACGTG
TTGACAATTAATCATCGGCATAGTATATCGGCATAGTATAATACGACAAGGTGAGGAACTAAACCATGGC
CAAGTTGACCAGTGCCGTTCCGGTGCTCACCGCGCGCGACGTCGCCGGAGCGGTCGAGTTCTGGACCGAC
CGGCTCGGGTTCTCCCGGGACTTCGTGGAGGACGACTTCGCCGGTGTGGTCCGGGACGACGTGACCCTGT
TCATCAGCGCGGTCCAGGACCAGGTGGTGCCGGACAACACCCTGGCCTGGGTGTGGGTGCGCGGCCTGGA
CGAGCTGTACGCCGAGTGGTCGGAGGTCGTGTCCACGAACTTCCGGGACGCCTCCGGGCCGGCCATGACC
GAGATCGGCGAGCAGCCGTGGGGGCGGGAGTTCGCCCTGCGCGACCCGGCCGGCAACTGCGTGCACTTCG
TGGCCGAGGAGCAGGACTGACACGTGCTACGAGATTTCGATTCCACCGCCGCCTTCTATGAAAGGTTGGG
CTTCGGAATCGTTTTCCGGGACGCCGGCTGGATGATCCTCCAGCGCGGGGATCTCATGCTGGAGTTCTTC
GCCCACCCCAACTTGTTTATTGCAGCTTATAATGGTTACAAATAAAGCAATAGCATCACAAATTTCACAA
ATAAAGCATTTTTTTCACTGCATTCTAGTTGTGGTTTGTCCAAACTCATCAATGTATCTTATCATGTCTG
TATACCGTCGACCTCTAGCTAGAGCTTGGCGTAATCATGGTCATAGCTGTTTCCTGTGTGAAATTGTTAT
CCGCTCACAATTCCACACAACATACGAGCCGGAAGCATAAAGTGTAAAGCCTGGGGTGCCTAATGAGTGA
GCTAACTCACATTAATTGCGTTGCGCTCACTGCCCGCTTTCCAGTCGGGAAACCTGTCGTGCCAGCTGCA
TTAATGAATCGGCCAACGCGCGGGGAGAGGCGGTTTGCGTATTGGGCGCTCTTCCGCTTCCTCGCTCACT
GACTCGCTGCGCTCGGTCGTTCGGCTGCGGCGAGCGGTATCAGCTCACTCAAAGGCGGTAATACGGTTAT
CCACAGAATCAGGGGATAACGCAGGAAAGAACATGTGAGCAAAAGGCCAGCAAAAGGCCAGGAACCGTAA
AAAGGCCGCGTTGCTGGCGTTTTTCCATAGGCTCCGCCCCCCTGACGAGCATCACAAAAATCGACGCTCA
AGTCAGAGGTGGCGAAACCCGACAGGACTATAAAGATACCAGGCGTTTCCCCCTGGAAGCTCCCTCGTGC
GCTCTCCTGTTCCGACCCTGCCGCTTACCGGATACCTGTCCGCCTTTCTCCCTTCGGGAAGCGTGGCGCT
TTCTCATAGCTCACGCTGTAGGTATCTCAGTTCGGTGTAGGTCGTTCGCTCCAAGCTGGGCTGTGTGCAC
GAACCCCCCGTTCAGCCCGACCGCTGCGCCTTATCCGGTAACTATCGTCTTGAGTCCAACCCGGTAAGAC
ACGACTTATCGCCACTGGCAGCAGCCACTGGTAACAGGATTAGCAGAGCGAGGTATGTAGGCGGTGCTAC
AGAGTTCTTGAAGTGGTGGCCTAACTACGGCTACACTAGAAGAACAGTATTTGGTATCTGCGCTCTGCTG
AAGCCAGTTACCTTCGGAAAAAGAGTTGGTAGCTCTTGATCCGGCAAACAAACCACCGCTGGTAGCGGTG
GTTTTTTTGTTTGCAAGCAGCAGATTACGCGCAGAAAAAAAGGATCTCAAGAAGATCCTTTGATCTTTTC
TACGGGGTCTGACGCTCAGTGGAACGAAAACTCACGTTAAGGGATTTTGGTCATGAGATTATCAAAAAGG
ATCTTCACCTAGATCCTTTTAAATTAAAAATGAAGTTTTAAATCAATCTAAAGTATATATGAGTAAACTT
GGTCTGACAGTTACCAATGCTTAATCAGTGAGGCACCTATCTCAGCGATCTGTCTATTTCGTTCATCCAT
AGTTGCCTGACTCCCCGTCGTGTAGATAACTACGATACGGGAGGGCTTACCATCTGGCCCCAGTGCTGCA
ATGATACCGCGAGACCCACGCTCACCGGCTCCAGATTTATCAGCAATAAACCAGCCAGCCGGAAGGGCCG
AGCGCAGAAGTGGTCCTGCAACTTTATCCGCCTCCATCCAGTCTATTAATTGTTGCCGGGAAGCTAGAGT
AAGTAGTTCGCCAGTTAATAGTTTGCGCAACGTTGTTGCCATTGCTACAGGCATCGTGGTGTCACGCTCG
TCGTTTGGTATGGCTTCATTCAGCTCCGGTTCCCAACGATCAAGGCGAGTTACATGATCCCCCATGTTGT
GCAAAAAAGCGGTTAGCTCCTTCGGTCCTCCGATCGTTGTCAGAAGTAAGTTGGCCGCAGTGTTATCACT
CATGGTTATGGCAGCACTGCATAATTCTCTTACTGTCATGCCATCCGTAAGATGCTTTTCTGTGACTGGT
GAGTACTCAACCAAGTCATTCTGAGAATAGTGTATGCGGCGACCGAGTTGCTCTTGCCCGGCGTCAATAC
GGGATAATACCGCGCCACATAGCAGAACTTTAAAAGTGCTCATCATTGGAAAACGTTCTTCGGGGCGAAA
ACTCTCAAGGATCTTACCGCTGTTGAGATCCAGTTCGATGTAACCCACTCGTGCACCCAACTGATCTTCA
GCATCTTTTACTTTCACCAGCGTTTCTGGGTGAGCAAAAACAGGAAGGCAAAATGCCGCAAAAAAGGGAA
TAAGGGCGACACGGAAATGTTGAATACTCATACTCTTCCTTTTTCAATATTATTGAAGCATTTATCAGGG
TTATTGTCTCATGAGCGGATACATATTTGAATGTATTTAGAAAAATAAACAAATAGGGGTTCCGCGCACA
TTTCCCCGAAAAGTGCCACCTGAC
