>Addgene plasmid #85415 | pGH156_MS2-AID-Hygro | addgene partial sequence | sequence record 167806 | hAID-F 5'-CAAAAATGTCCGCTGGGCTA-3'
AGAGGCGTGACAGTGCTACATCCTTTTCACTGGACTTTGGTTATCTTCGCAATAAGAACGGCTGCCACGT
GGAATTGCTCTTCCTCCGCTACATCTCGGACTGGGACCTAGACCCTGGCCGCTGCTACCGCGTCACCTGG
TTCACCTCCTGGAGCCCCTGCTACGACTGTGCCCGACATGTGGCCGACTTTCTGCGAGGGAACCCCAACC
TCAGTCTGAGGATCTTCACCGCGCGCCTCTACTTCTGTGAGGACCGCAAGGCTGAGCCCGAGGGGCTGCG
GCGGCTGCACCGCGCCGGGGTGCAAATAGCCATCATGACCTTCAAAGATTATTTTTACTGCTGGAATACT
TTTGTAGAAAACCACGAAAGAACTTTCAAAGCCTGGGAAGGGCTGCATGAAAATTCAGTTCGTCTCTCCA
GACAGCTTCGGCGCATCCTTTTGCCCCTGTATGAGGTTGATGACTTACGAGACGCATTTCGTACTTTGGG
ACTTTGTACAGGCAGTGGAGAGGGCAGAGGAAGTCTGCTAACATGCGGTGACGTCGAGGAGAATCCTGGC
CCAACCATGAAAAAGCCTGAACTCACCGCTACCTCTGTCGAGAAGTTTCTGATCGAAAAGTTCGACAGCG
TCTCCGACCTGATGCAGCTCTCCGAGGGCGAAGAATCTCGGGCTTTCAGCTTCGATGTGGGAGGGCGTGG
ATATGTCCTGCGGGTGAATAGCTGCGCCGATGGTTTCTACAAAGATCGCTATGTTTATCGGCACTTTGCA
TCCGCCGCTCTCCCTATTCC
