>Addgene plasmid #85415 | pGH156_MS2-AID-Hygro | addgene partial sequence | sequence record 167807 | EF1a-F 5'-TCAAGCCTCAGACAGTGGTTC-3'
TGTCGTGACGTACGGCCACCATGGCTTCAAACTTTACTCAGTTCGTGCTCGTGGACAATGGTGGGACAGG
GGATGTGACAGTGGCTCCTTCTAATTTCGCTAATGGGGTGGCAGAGTGGATCAGCTCCAACTCACGGAGC
CAGGCCTACAAGGTGACATGCAGCGTCAGGCAGTCTAGTGCCCAGAAGAGAAAGTATACCATCAAGGTGG
AGGTCCCCAAAGTGGCTACCCAGACAGTGGGCGGAGTCGAACTGCCTGTCGCCGCTTGGAGGTCCTACCT
GAACATGGAGCTCACTATCCCAATTTTCGCTACCAATTCTGACTGTGAACTCATCGTGAAGGCAATGCAG
GGGCTCCTCAAAGACGGTAATCCTATCCCTTCCGCCATCGCCGCTAACTCAGGTATCTACAGCGCTGGAG
GAGGTGGAAGCGGAGGAGGAGGAAGCGGAGGAGGAGGTAGCGGACCTAAGAAAAAGAGGAAGGTGGCGGC
CGCTGGATCCATGGACAGCCTCTTGATGAACCGGAGGAAGTTTCTTTACCAATTCAAAAATGTCCGCTGG
GCTAAGGGTCGGCGTGAGACCTACCTGTGCTACGTAGTGAAGAGGCGTGACAGTGCTACATCCTTTTCAC
TGGACTTTGGTTATCTTCGCAATAAGAACGGCTGCCACGTGGAATTGCTCTTCCTCCGCTACATCTCGGA
CTGGGACCTAGACCCTGGCCGCTGCTACCGCGTCACCTGGTTCACCTCCTGGAGCCCCTGCTACGACTGT
GCCCGACATGTGGCCGACTTTCTGCGAGGGAACCCCAACCTCAGTCTGAGGATCTTCACCGCGCGCCTCT
ACTTCTGTGAGGACC
